Addgene plasmid #64109: pHAGE-TO-nmdCas9-3XGFP
Purpose: Expression of Nm dCas9-3XGFP in mammalian cells
Depositing lab: Thoru Pederson. Depositing organization: University of Massachusetts, Worcester. Publication: Multicolor CRISPR labeling of chromosomal loci in human cells. Ma H, Naseri A, Reyes-Gutierrez P, Wolfe SA, Zhang S, Pederson T. Proc Natl Acad Sci U S A. 2015 Mar 10;112(10):3002-7. doi: 10.1073/pnas.1420024112. Epub 2015 Feb 23. PubMed 25713381.
Backbone
  Vector backbone: pHAGE-DEST
  Backbone size w/o insert (bp): 6000
  Total vector size (bp): 12122
  Vector type: Mammalian Expression, Lentiviral, CRISPR
Growth in bacteria
  Bacterial resistance: Ampicillin, 100 μg/mL
  Growth temperature: 37°C
  Growth strain: Stbl3
  Copy number: High Copy
Gene/Insert
  Gene/Insert name: Nm dCas9
  Species: Synthetic
  Insert size (bp): 3243
  Promoter: CMV-TO
  Tag / fusion protein: 3XsfGFP (C terminal on insert)
  Cloning method: Restriction Enzyme; 5′ cloning site EcoRI (not destroyed); 3′ cloning site XbaI (not destroyed)
  Sequencing primers: 5′ cgaaggaatagaagaagaaggtgga; 3′ CCAAAGGGAGATCCGACTCG
Terms and licenses: Academic/Nonprofit Terms; Industry Terms: Not Available to Industry
How to cite: pHAGE-TO-nmdCas9-3XGFP was a gift from Thoru Pederson (Addgene plasmid # 64109 ; http://n2t.net/addgene:64109 ; RRID:Addgene_64109)
