[The description below was written by a language model from this plasmid's Addgene catalogue record and pLannotate feature annotations shown in this document.]
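Description:
pHAGE-TO-nmdCas9-3XGFP is a 12.1 kb HIV-1-based lentiviral transfer plasmid built on the pHAGE-DEST backbone for expressing a fluorescent, nuclease-dead Neisseria meningitidis Cas9 in mammalian cells. It is propagated in E. coli through a high-copy ColE1/pUC-type origin with ampicillin selection (AmpR/bla). The record lists a recombination-deficient strain as the host, as is usual for LTR-containing vectors. The viral framework comprises a truncated 5' LTR, the Ψ packaging signal with an adjoining gag fragment, the Rev response element, the cPPT/CTS, a WPRE downstream of the payload, and a self-inactivating ΔU3 3' LTR. Together these elements allow the genome to be packaged, integrated and expressed without LTR-driven transcription after integration. No mammalian selection marker is annotated. Small lac, SV40 and nef fragments in the table appear to be backbone remnants.

The payload is driven by the "CMV-TO" promoter, which consists of the CMV immediate-early enhancer and promoter followed directly by short tet operator-like matches. This layout fits a CMV promoter that can be repressed by Tet repressor and induced with tetracycline or doxycycline in cells expressing TetR, and that is otherwise constitutive. It drives a single open reading frame of NmdCas9 (3,243 bp; D16A, D587A, H588A and N611A mutations abolish cleavage while retaining RNA-guided DNA binding). NmdCas9 is fused at its C terminus to three tandem copies of superfolder GFP, which increases signal per bound molecule. No guide RNA cassette is annotated, so a cognate Nm sgRNA must be supplied separately. The associated publication concerns multicolor CRISPR labeling of chromosomal loci in human cells, in line with use of this construct as the green channel for live imaging of genomic loci alongside orthogonal dCas9 fusions.
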