Features (pLannotate 1.2.2; 29 found; start..end, strand, type, name):
    377..634     +  LTR            5' LTR (truncated): truncated 5' long terminal repeat (LTR) from HIV-1
    681..806     +  misc_feature   HIV-1 Ψ: packaging signal of human immunodeficiency virus type 1
    790..1128    +  CDS            HIV-1 gag (fragment): gag protein from human immunodeficiency virus 1; gag
   1303..1536    +  misc_feature   RRE: The Rev response element (RRE) of HIV-1 allows for Rev-dependent mRNA export from the nucleus to the cytoplasm.
   1913..2013    +  CDS            Rev (fragment): human immunodeficiency virus 1 (HIV-1) Rev protein; rev; enhances nuclear export of unspliced and incompletely spliced viral mRNAs
   2058..2175    +  misc_feature   cPPT/CTS: central polypurine tract and central termination sequence of HIV-1
   2299..2602    +  enhancer       CMV enhancer: human cytomegalovirus immediate early enhancer
   2603..2806    +  promoter       CMV promoter: human cytomegalovirus (CMV) immediate early promoter
   2808..2827    +  promoter       PLtetO-1 promoter (fragment): modified phage lambda PL promoter with tet operator sites (Lutz and Bujard, 1997)
   2829..2848    +  promoter       PLtetO-1 promoter (fragment): modified phage lambda PL promoter with tet operator sites (Lutz and Bujard, 1997)
   2856..2889    +  promoter       TRE3GV promoter (fragment): 3rd-generation Tet-responsive promoter that can be activated by binding of Tet-On® 3G, optimized for retroviral and lentiviral vectors
   3019..6261    +  CDS            NmdCas9: catalytically dead mutant of the Cas9 endonuclease from the Neisseria meningitidis Type II CRISPR/Cas system RNA-guided DNA-binding protein that lacks endonuclease activity due to the mutations D16A, D587A, H588A, and N611A
   6313..7026    +  CDS            superfolder GFP: GFP variant that folds robustly even when fused to poorly folded proteins (Pédelacq et al., 2006)
   7045..7758    +  CDS            superfolder GFP: GFP variant that folds robustly even when fused to poorly folded proteins (Pédelacq et al., 2006)
   7777..8490    +  CDS            superfolder GFP: GFP variant that folds robustly even when fused to poorly folded proteins (Pédelacq et al., 2006)
   8512..9100    +  misc_feature   WPRE: woodchuck hepatitis virus posttranscriptional regulatory element
   9108..9173    +  CDS            nef (fragment): NEF_HV1Z2 - Experimental evidence at protein level: Swiss-Prot protein existence level 1. Extracellular Nef protein targets CD4(+) T-lymphocytes for apoptosis by interacting with CXCR4 surface receptors. From Human immunodeficiency virus type 1 group M subtype D (isolate Z2/CDC-Z34) (HIV-1).
   9175..9408    +  LTR            3' LTR (ΔU3): self-inactivating 3' long terminal repeat (LTR) from HIV-1
   9613..9717    +  promoter       AmpR promoter: bla
   9718..10578   +  CDS            AmpR: β-lactamase; bla; confers resistance to ampicillin, carbenicillin, and related antibiotics
  10749..11337   +  rep_origin     ori: high-copy-number ColE1/pMB1/pBR322/pUC origin of replication
  11520..11574   +  CDS            lacI (fragment): lac repressor; lacI; The lac repressor binds to the lac operator to inhibit transcription in E. coli. This inhibition can be relieved by adding lactose or isopropyl-β-D-thiogalactopyranoside (IPTG).
  11580..11673   +  rep_origin     SV40 ori (fragment): SV40 origin of replication
  11698..11735   +  CDS            lacI (fragment): lac repressor; lacI; The lac repressor binds to the lac operator to inhibit transcription in E. coli. This inhibition can be relieved by adding lactose or isopropyl-β-D-thiogalactopyranoside (IPTG).
  11748..11769   +  protein_bind   CAP binding site: CAP binding activates transcription in the presence of cAMP. E. coli catabolite activator protein
  11784..11814   +  promoter       lac promoter: promoter for the E. coli lac operon
  11818..11840   +  protein_bind   lac operator (fragment): The lac repressor binds to the lac operator to inhibit transcription in E. coli. This inhibition can be relieved by adding lactose or isopropyl-β-D-thiogalactopyranoside (IPTG). lac repressor encoded by lacI
  11872..11955   +  polyA_signal   SV40 poly(A) signal (fragment): SV40 polyadenylation signal
  12122..329     +  CDS            nef (fragment) (across the origin): NEF_HV1BR - Experimental evidence at protein level: Swiss-Prot protein existence level 1. Extracellular Nef protein targets CD4(+) T-lymphocytes for apoptosis by interacting with CXCR4 surface receptors (PubMed:14990729). From Human immunodeficiency virus type 1 group M subtype B (isolate BRU/LAI) (HIV-1).
>Addgene plasmid #64109 | pHAGE-TO-nmdCas9-3XGFP | depositor full sequence | sequence record 107423 | pHAGE-TO-nmdCas9-3XGFP sequence 12122 bps
TGGAAGGGCTAATTCACTCCCAAAGAAGACAAGATATCCTTGATCTGTGGATCTACCACACACAAGGCTA
CTTCCCTGATTAGCAGAACTACACACCAGGGCCAGGGGTCAGATATCCACTGACCTTTGGATGGTGCTAC
AAGCTAGTACCAGTTGAGCCAGATAAGGTAGAAGAGGCCAATAAAGGAGAGAACACCAGCTTGTTACACC
CTGTGAGCCTGCATGGGATGGATGACCCGGAGAGAGAAGTGTTAGAGTGGAGGTTTGACAGCCGCCTAGC
ATTTCATCACGTGGCCCGAGAGCTGCATCCGGAGTACTTCAAGAACTGCTGATATCGAGCTTGCTACAAG
GGACTTTCCGCTGGGGACTTTCCAGGGAGGCGTGGCCTGGGCGGGACTGGGGAGTGGCGAGCCCTCAGAT
CCTGCATATAAGCAGCTGCTTTTTGCCTGTACTGGGTCTCTCTGGTTAGACCAGATCTGAGCCTGGGAGC
TCTCTGGCTAACTAGGGAACCCACTGCTTAAGCCTCAATAAAGCTTGCCTTGAGTGCTTCAAGTAGTGTG
TGCCCGTCTGTTGTGTGACTCTGGTAACTAGAGATCCCTCAGACCCTTTTAGTCAGTGTGGAAAATCTCT
AGCAGTGGCGCCCGAACAGGGACTTGAAAGCGAAAGGGAAACCAGAGGAGCTCTCTCGACGCAGGACTCG
GCTTGCTGAAGCGCGCACGGCAAGAGGCGAGGGGCGGCGACTGGTGAGTACGCCAAAAATTTTGACTAGC
GGAGGCTAGAAGGAGAGAGATGGGTGCGAGAGCGTCAGTATTAAGCGGGGGAGAATTAGATCGCGATGGG
AAAAAATTCGGTTAAGGCCAGGGGGAAAGAAAAAATATAAATTAAAACATATAGTATGGGCAAGCAGGGA
GCTAGAACGATTCGCAGTTAATCCTGGCCTGTTAGAAACATCAGAAGGCTGTAGACAAATACTGGGACAG
CTACAACCATCCCTTCAGACAGGATCAGAAGAACTTAGATCATTATATAATACAGTAGCAACCCTCTATT
GTGTGCATCAAAGGATAGAGATAAAAGACACCAAGGAAGCTTTAGACAAGATAGAGGAAGAGCAAAACAA
AAGTAAGACCACCGCACAGCAAGCGGCCGGCCGCTGATCTTCAGACCTGGAGGAGGAGATATGAGGGACA
ATTGGAGAAGTGAATTATATAAATATAAAGTAGTAAAAATTGAACCATTAGGAGTAGCACCCACCAAGGC
AAAGAGAAGAGTGGTGCAGAGAGAAAAAAGAGCAGTGGGAATAGGAGCTTTGTTCCTTGGGTTCTTGGGA
GCAGCAGGAAGCACTATGGGCGCAGCGTCAATGACGCTGACGGTACAGGCCAGACAATTATTGTCTGGTA
TAGTGCAGCAGCAGAACAATTTGCTGAGGGCTATTGAGGCGCAACAGCATCTGTTGCAACTCACAGTCTG
GGGCATCAAGCAGCTCCAGGCAAGAATCCTGGCTGTGGAAAGATACCTAAAGGATCAACAGCTCCTGGGG
ATTTGGGGTTGCTCTGGAAAACTCATTTGCACCACTGCTGTGCCTTGGAATGCTAGTTGGAGTAATAAAT
CTCTGGAACAGATTTGGAATCACACGACCTGGATGGAGTGGGACAGAGAAATTAACAATTACACAAGCTT
AATACACTCCTTAATTGAAGAATCGCAAAACCAGCAAGAAAAGAATGAACAAGAATTATTGGAATTAGAT
AAATGGGCAAGTTTGTGGAATTGGTTTAACATAACAAATTGGCTGTGGTATATAAAATTATTCATAATGA
TAGTAGGAGGCTTGGTAGGTTTAAGAATAGTTTTTGCTGTACTTTCTATAGTGAATAGAGTTAGGCAGGG
ATATTCACCATTATCGTTTCAGACCCACCTCCCAACCCCGAGGGGACCCGACAGGCCCGAAGGAATAGAA
GAAGAAGGTGGAGAGAGAGACAGAGACAGATCCATTCGATTAGTGAACGGATCTCGACGGTATCGCCGAA
TTGACAAATGGCAGTATTCATCCACAATTTTAAAAGAAAAGGGGGGATTGGGGGGTACAGTGCAGGGGAA
AGAATAGTAGACATAATAGCAACAGACATACAAACTAAAGAATTACAAAAACAAATTACAAAAATTCAAA
ATTTTCGGGTTTATTACAGGGACAGCAGAGATCCAGTTTGGACTAGCGATGCTAGCTGATGCGGGCCCTA
GTTATTAATAGTAATCAATTACGGGGTCATTAGTTCATAGCCCATATATGGAGTTCCGCGTTACATAACT
TACGGTAAATGGCCCGCCTGGCTGACCGCCCAACGACCCCCGCCCATTGACGTCAATAATGACGTATGTT
CCCATAGTAACGCCAATAGGGACTTTCCATTGACGTCAATGGGTGGAGTATTTACGGTAAACTGCCCACT
TGGCAGTACATCAAGTGTATCATATGCCAAGTACGCCCCCTATTGACGTCAATGACGGTAAATGGCCCGC
CTGGCATTATGCCCAGTACATGACCTTATGGGACTTTCCTACTTGGCAGTACATCTACGTATTAGTCATC
GCTATTACCATGGTGATGCGGTTTTGGCAGTACATCAATGGGCGTGGATAGCGGTTTGACTCACGGGGAT
TTCCAAGTCTCCACCCCATTGACGTCAATGGGAGTTTGTTTTGGCACCAAAATCAACGGGACTTTCCAAA
ATGTCGTAACAACTCCGCCCCATTGACGCAAATGGGCGGTAGGCGTGTACGGTGGGAGGTCTATATAAGC
AGAGCTCTCCCTATCAGTGATAGAGATCTCCCTATCAGTGATAGAGATCGTCGACGAGCTCGTTTAGTGA
ACCGTCAGATCGCCTGGAGACGCCATCCACGCTGTTTTGACCTCCATAGAAGACACCGGGACCGATCCAG
CCTACCGGTTAAGGTGAACGCGTGCAGGCTGGCGCCACCATGGCCCCTAAAAAGAAACGCAAGGTCGAAT
TCGGAAGCGCCGCCTTCAAGCCCAACCCCATCAACTACATCCTGGGCCTGGCCATCGGCATCGCCAGCGT
GGGCTGGGCCATGGTGGAGATCGACGAGGACGAGAACCCCATCTGCCTGATCGACCTGGGTGTGCGCGTG
TTCGAGCGCGCTGAGGTGCCCAAGACTGGTGACAGTCTGGCTATGGCTCGCCGGCTTGCTCGCTCTGTTC
GGCGCCTTACTCGCCGGCGCGCTCACCGCCTTCTGCGCGCTCGCCGCCTGCTGAAGCGCGAGGGTGTGCT
GCAGGCTGCCGACTTCGACGAGAACGGCCTGATCAAGAGCCTGCCCAACACTCCTTGGCAGCTGCGCGCT
GCCGCTCTGGACCGCAAGCTGACTCCTCTGGAGTGGAGCGCCGTGCTGCTGCACCTGATCAAGCACCGCG
GCTACCTGAGCCAGCGCAAGAACGAGGGCGAGACCGCCGACAAGGAGCTGGGTGCTCTGCTGAAGGGCGT
GGCCGACAACGCCCACGCCCTGCAGACTGGTGACTTCCGCACTCCTGCTGAGCTGGCCCTGAACAAGTTC
GAGAAGGAGAGCGGCCACATCCGCAACCAGCGCGGCGACTACAGCCACACCTTCAGCCGCAAGGACCTGC
AGGCCGAGCTGATCCTGCTGTTCGAGAAGCAGAAGGAGTTCGGCAACCCCCACGTGAGCGGCGGCCTGAA
GGAGGGCATCGAGACCCTGCTGATGACCCAGCGCCCCGCCCTGAGCGGCGACGCCGTGCAGAAGATGCTG
GGCCACTGCACCTTCGAGCCAGCCGAGCCCAAGGCCGCCAAGAACACCTACACCGCCGAGCGCTTCATCT
GGCTGACCAAGCTGAACAACCTGCGCATCCTGGAGCAGGGCAGCGAGCGCCCCCTGACCGACACCGAGCG
CGCCACCCTGATGGACGAGCCCTACCGCAAGAGCAAGCTGACCTACGCCCAGGCCCGCAAGCTGCTGGGT
CTGGAGGACACCGCCTTCTTCAAGGGCCTGCGCTACGGCAAGGACAACGCCGAGGCCAGCACCCTGATGG
AGATGAAGGCCTACCACGCCATCAGCCGCGCCCTGGAGAAGGAGGGCCTGAAGGACAAGAAGAGTCCTCT
GAACCTGAGCCCCGAGCTGCAGGACGAGATCGGCACCGCCTTCAGCCTGTTCAAGACCGACGAGGACATC
ACCGGCCGCCTGAAGGACCGCATCCAGCCCGAGATCCTGGAGGCCCTGCTGAAGCACATCAGCTTCGACA
AGTTCGTGCAGATCAGCCTGAAGGCCCTGCGCCGCATCGTGCCCCTGATGGAGCAGGGCAAGCGCTACGA
CGAGGCCTGCGCCGAGATCTACGGCGACCACTACGGCAAGAAGAACACCGAGGAGAAGATCTACCTGCCT
CCTATCCCCGCCGACGAGATCCGCAACCCCGTGGTGCTGCGCGCCCTGAGCCAGGCCCGCAAGGTGATCA
ACGGCGTGGTGCGCCGCTACGGCAGCCCCGCCCGCATCCACATCGAGACCGCCCGCGAGGTGGGCAAGAG
CTTCAAGGACCGCAAGGAGATCGAGAAGCGCCAGGAGGAGAACCGCAAGGACCGCGAGAAGGCCGCCGCC
AAGTTCCGCGAGTACTTCCCCAACTTCGTGGGCGAGCCCAAGAGCAAGGACATCCTGAAGCTGCGCCTGT
ACGAGCAGCAGCACGGCAAGTGCCTGTACAGCGGCAAGGAGATCAACCTGGGCCGCCTGAACGAGAAGGG
CTACGTGGAGATCGCCGCTGCCCTGCCCTTCAGCCGCACCTGGGACGACAGCTTCAACAACAAGGTGCTG
GTGCTGGGCAGCGAGGCTCAGAACAAGGGCAACCAGACCCCCTACGAGTACTTCAACGGCAAGGACAACA
GCCGCGAGTGGCAGGAGTTCAAGGCCCGCGTGGAGACCAGCCGCTTCCCCCGCAGCAAGAAGCAGCGCAT
CCTGCTGCAGAAGTTCGACGAGGACGGCTTCAAGGAGCGCAACCTGAACGACACCCGCTACGTGAACCGC
TTCCTGTGCCAGTTCGTGGCCGACCGCATGCGCCTGACCGGCAAGGGCAAGAAGCGCGTGTTCGCCAGCA
ACGGCCAGATCACCAACCTGCTGCGCGGCTTCTGGGGCCTGCGCAAGGTGCGCGCCGAGAACGACCGCCA
CCACGCCCTGGACGCCGTGGTGGTGGCCTGCAGCACCGTGGCCATGCAGCAGAAGATCACCCGCTTCGTG
CGCTACAAGGAGATGAACGCCTTCGACGGTAAAACCATCGACAAGGAGACCGGCGAGGTGCTGCACCAGA
AGACCCACTTCCCCCAGCCCTGGGAGTTCTTCGCCCAGGAGGTGATGATCCGCGTGTTCGGCAAGCCCGA
CGGCAAGCCCGAGTTCGAGGAGGCCGACACCCCCGAGAAGCTGCGCACCCTGCTGGCCGAGAAGCTGAGC
AGCCGCCCTGAGGCCGTGCACGAGTACGTGACTCCTCTGTTCGTGAGCCGCGCCCCCAACCGCAAGATGA
GCGGTCAGGGTCACATGGAGACCGTGAAGAGCGCCAAGCGCCTGGACGAGGGCGTGAGCGTGCTGCGCGT
GCCCCTGACCCAGCTGAAGCTGAAGGACCTGGAGAAGATGGTGAACCGCGAGCGCGAGCCCAAGCTGTAC
GAGGCCCTGAAGGCCCGCCTGGAGGCCCACAAGGACGACCCCGCCAAGGCCTTCGCCGAGCCCTTCTACA
AGTACGACAAGGCCGGCAACCGCACCCAGCAGGTGAAGGCCGTGCGCGTGGAGCAGGTGCAGAAGACCGG
CGTGTGGGTGCGCAACCACAACGGCATCGCCGACAACGCCACCATGGTGCGCGTGGACGTGTTCGAGAAG
GGCGACAAGTACTACCTGGTGCCCATCTACAGCTGGCAGGTGGCCAAGGGCATCCTGCCCGACCGCGCCG
TGGTGCAGGGCAAGGACGAGGAGGACTGGCAGCTGATCGACGACAGCTTCAACTTCAAGTTCAGCCTGCA
CCCCAACGACCTGGTGGAGGTGATCACCAAGAAGGCCCGCATGTTCGGCTACTTCGCCAGCTGCCACCGC
GGCACCGGCAACATCAACATCCGCATCCACGACCTGGACCACAAGATCGGCAAGAACGGCATCCTGGAGG
GCATCGGCGTGAAGACCGCCCTGAGCTTCCAGAAGTACCAGATCGACGAGCTGGGCAAGGAGATCCGCCC
CTGCCGCCTGAAGAAGCGCCCTCCTGTGCGCGGCTCTACTAGTGGCTCTCCCAAGAAGAAGAGGAAGGTA
GGATCCGGAAGTATGCGTAAAGGCGAAGAGCTGTTCACTGGTGTCGTCCCTATTCTGGTGGAACTGGATG
GTGATGTCAACGGTCATAAGTTTTCCGTGCGTGGCGAGGGTGAAGGTGACGCAACTAATGGTAAACTGAC
GCTGAAGTTCATCTGTACTACTGGTAAACTGCCGGTACCTTGGCCGACTCTGGTAACGACGCTGACTTAT
GGTGTTCAGTGCTTTGCTCGTTATCCGGACCATATGAAGCAGCATGACTTCTTCAAGTCCGCCATGCCGG
AAGGCTATGTGCAGGAACGCACGATTTCCTTTAAGGATGACGGCACGTACAAAACGCGTGCGGAAGTGAA
ATTTGAAGGCGATACCCTGGTAAACCGCATTGAGCTGAAAGGCATTGACTTTAAAGAAGACGGCAATATC
CTGGGCCATAAGCTGGAATACAATTTTAACAGCCACAATGTTTACATCACCGCCGATAAACAAAAAAATG
GCATTAAAGCGAATTTTAAAATTCGCCACAACGTGGAGGATGGCAGCGTGCAGCTGGCTGATCACTACCA
GCAAAACACTCCAATCGGTGATGGTCCTGTTCTGCTGCCAGACAATCACTATCTGAGCACGCAAAGCGTT
CTGTCTAAAGATCCGAACGAGAAACGCGATCATATGGTTCTGCTGGAGTTCGTAACCGCAGCGGGCATCA
CGCATGGTATGGATGAACTGTACAAATCTGGCGGCCGCTCTGGCATGCGTAAAGGCGAAGAGCTGTTCAC
TGGTGTCGTCCCTATTCTGGTGGAACTGGATGGTGATGTCAACGGTCATAAGTTTTCCGTGCGTGGCGAG
GGTGAAGGTGACGCAACTAATGGTAAACTGACGCTGAAGTTCATCTGTACTACTGGTAAACTGCCGGTAC
CTTGGCCGACTCTGGTAACGACGCTGACTTATGGTGTTCAGTGCTTTGCTCGTTATCCGGACCATATGAA
GCAGCATGACTTCTTCAAGTCCGCCATGCCGGAAGGCTATGTGCAGGAACGCACGATTTCCTTTAAGGAT
GACGGCACGTACAAAACGCGTGCGGAAGTGAAATTTGAAGGCGATACCCTGGTAAACCGCATTGAGCTGA
AAGGCATTGACTTTAAAGAAGACGGCAATATCCTGGGCCATAAGCTGGAATACAATTTTAACAGCCACAA
TGTTTACATCACCGCCGATAAACAAAAAAATGGCATTAAAGCGAATTTTAAAATTCGCCACAACGTGGAG
GATGGCAGCGTGCAGCTGGCTGATCACTACCAGCAAAACACTCCAATCGGTGATGGTCCTGTTCTGCTGC
CAGACAATCACTATCTGAGCACGCAAAGCGTTCTGTCTAAAGATCCGAACGAGAAACGCGATCATATGGT
TCTGCTGGAGTTCGTAACCGCAGCGGGCATCACGCATGGTATGGATGAACTGTACAAAGGTAGCATCGAT
GGTAGCATGCGTAAAGGCGAAGAGCTGTTCACTGGTGTCGTCCCTATTCTGGTGGAACTGGATGGTGATG
TCAACGGTCATAAGTTTTCCGTGCGTGGCGAGGGTGAAGGTGACGCAACTAATGGTAAACTGACGCTGAA
GTTCATCTGTACTACTGGTAAACTGCCGGTACCTTGGCCGACTCTGGTAACGACGCTGACTTATGGTGTT
CAGTGCTTTGCTCGTTATCCGGACCATATGAAGCAGCATGACTTCTTCAAGTCCGCCATGCCGGAAGGCT
ATGTGCAGGAACGCACGATTTCCTTTAAGGATGACGGCACGTACAAAACGCGTGCGGAAGTGAAATTTGA
AGGCGATACCCTGGTAAACCGCATTGAGCTGAAAGGCATTGACTTTAAAGAAGACGGCAATATCCTGGGC
CATAAGCTGGAATACAATTTTAACAGCCACAATGTTTACATCACCGCCGATAAACAAAAAAATGGCATTA
AAGCGAATTTTAAAATTCGCCACAACGTGGAGGATGGCAGCGTGCAGCTGGCTGATCACTACCAGCAAAA
CACTCCAATCGGTGATGGTCCTGTTCTGCTGCCAGACAATCACTATCTGAGCACGCAAAGCGTTCTGTCT
AAAGATCCGAACGAGAAACGCGATCATATGGTTCTGCTGGAGTTCGTAACCGCAGCGGGCATCACGCATG
GTATGGATGAACTGTACAAACTCGAGTAGGGTAATCTAGATAATCAACCTCTGGATTACAAAATTTGTGA
AAGATTGACTGGTATTCTTAACTATGTTGCTCCTTTTACGCTATGTGGATACGCTGCTTTAATGCCTTTG
TATCATGCTATTGCTTCCCGTATGGCTTTCATTTTCTCCTCCTTGTATAAATCCTGGTTGCTGTCTCTTT
ATGAGGAGTTGTGGCCCGTTGTCAGGCAACGTGGCGTGGTGTGCACTGTGTTTGCTGACGCAACCCCCAC
TGGTTGGGGCATTGCCACCACCTGTCAGCTCCTTTCCGGGACTTTCGCTTTCCCCCTCCCTATTGCCACG
GCGGAACTCATCGCCGCCTGCCTTGCCCGCTGCTGGACAGGGGCTCGGCTGTTGGGCACTGACAATTCCG
TGGTGTTGTCGGGGAAATCATCGTCCTTTCCTTGGCTGCTCGCCTGTGTTGCCACCTGGATTCTGCGCGG
GACGTCCTTCTGCTACGTCCCTTCGGCCCTCAATCCAGCGGACCTTCCTTCCCGCGGCCTGCTGCCGGCT
CTGCGGCCTCTTCCGCGTCTTCGCCTTCGCCCTCAGACGAGTCGGATCTCCCTTTGGGCCGCCTCCCCGC
CTGAGATCCTTTAAGACCAATGACTTACAAGGCAGCTGTAGATCTTAGCCACTTTTTAAAAGAAAAGGGG
GGACTGGAAGGGCTAATTCACTCCCAACGAAGACAAGATCTGCTTTTTGCTTGTACTGGGTCTCTCTGGT
TAGACCAGATCTGAGCCTGGGAGCTCTCTGGCTAACTAGGGAACCCACTGCTTAAGCCTCAATAAAGCTT
GCCTTGAGTGCTTCAAGTAGTGTGTGCCCGTCTGTTGTGTGACTCTGGTAACTAGAGATCCCTCAGACCC
TTTTAGTCAGTGTGGAAAATCTCTAGCAGTAGTAGTTCATGTCATCTTATTATTCAGTATTTATAACTTG
CAAAGAAATGAATATCAGAGAGTGAGAGGCCCGGGTTAATTAAGGAAAGGGCTAGATCATTCTTGAAGAC
GAAAGGGCCTCGTGATACGCCTATTTTTATAGGTTAATGTCATGATAATAATGGTTTCTTAGACGTCAGG
TGGCACTTTTCGGGGAAATGTGCGCGGAACCCCTATTTGTTTATTTTTCTAAATACATTCAAATATGTAT
CCGCTCATGAGACAATAACCCTGATAAATGCTTCAATAATATTGAAAAAGGAAGAGTATGAGTATTCAAC
ATTTCCGTGTCGCCCTTATTCCCTTTTTTGCGGCATTTTGCCTTCCTGTTTTTGCTCACCCAGAAACGCT
GGTGAAAGTAAAAGATGCTGAAGATCAGTTGGGTGCACGAGTGGGTTACATCGAACTGGATCTCAACAGC
GGTAAGATCCTTGAGAGTTTTCGCCCCGAAGAACGTTTTCCAATGATGAGCACTTTTAAAGTTCTGCTAT
GTGGCGCGGTATTATCCCGTGTTGACGCCGGGCAAGAGCAACTCGGTCGCCGCATACACTATTCTCAGAA
TGACTTGGTTGAGTACTCACCAGTCACAGAAAAGCATCTTACGGATGGCATGACAGTAAGAGAATTATGC
AGTGCTGCCATAACCATGAGTGATAACACTGCGGCCAACTTACTTCTGACAACGATCGGAGGACCGAAGG
AGCTAACCGCTTTTTTGCACAACATGGGGGATCATGTAACTCGCCTTGATCGTTGGGAACCGGAGCTGAA
TGAAGCCATACCAAACGACGAGCGTGACACCACGATGCCTGTAGCAATGGCAACAACGTTGCGCAAACTA
TTAACTGGCGAACTACTTACTCTAGCTTCCCGGCAACAATTAATAGACTGGATGGAGGCGGATAAAGTTG
CAGGACCACTTCTGCGCTCGGCCCTTCCGGCTGGCTGGTTTATTGCTGATAAATCTGGAGCCGGTGAGCG
TGGGTCTCGCGGTATCATTGCAGCACTGGGGCCAGATGGTAAGCCCTCCCGTATCGTAGTTATCTACACG
ACGGGGAGTCAGGCAACTATGGATGAACGAAATAGACAGATCGCTGAGATAGGTGCCTCACTGATTAAGC
ATTGGTAACTGTCAGACCAAGTTTACTCATATATACTTTAGATTGATTTAAAACTTCATTTTTAATTTAA
AAGGATCTAGGTGAAGATCCTTTTTGATAATCTCATGACCAAAATCCCTTAACGTGAGTTTTCGTTCCAC
TGAGCGTCAGACCCCGTAGAAAAGATCAAAGGATCTTCTTGAGATCCTTTTTTTCTGCGCGTAATCTGCT
GCTTGCAAACAAAAAAACCACCGCTACCAGCGGTGGTTTGTTTGCCGGATCAAGAGCTACCAACTCTTTT
TCCGAAGGTAACTGGCTTCAGCAGAGCGCAGATACCAAATACTGTTCTTCTAGTGTAGCCGTAGTTAGGC
CACCACTTCAAGAACTCTGTAGCACCGCCTACATACCTCGCTCTGCTAATCCTGTTACCAGTGGCTGCTG
CCAGTGGCGATAAGTCGTGTCTTACCGGGTTGGACTCAAGACGATAGTTACCGGATAAGGCGCAGCGGTC
GGGCTGAACGGGGGGTTCGTGCACACAGCCCAGCTTGGAGCGAACGACCTACACCGAACTGAGATACCTA
CAGCGTGAGCTATGAGAAAGCGCCACGCTTCCCGAAGGGAGAAAGGCGGACAGGTATCCGGTAAGCGGCA
GGGTCGGAACAGGAGAGCGCACGAGGGAGCTTCCAGGGGGAAACGCCTGGTATCTTTATAGTCCTGTCGG
GTTTCGCCACCTCTGACTTGAGCGTCGATTTTTGTGATGCTCGTCAGGGGGGCGGAGCCTATGGAAAAAC
GCCAGCAACGCGGCCTTTTTACGGTTCCTGGCCTTTTGCTGGCCTTTTGCTCACATGTTCTTTCCTGCGT
TATCCCCTGATTCTGTGGATAACCGTATTACCGCCTTTGAGTGAGCTGATACCGCTCGCCGCAGCCGAAC
GACCGAGCGCAGCGAGTCAGTGAGCGAGGAAGCGGAAGAGCGCCCAATACGCAAACCGCCTCTCCCCGCG
CGTTGGCCGATTCATTAATGCAGCAAGCTCATGGCTGACTAATTTTTTTTATTTATGCAGAGGCCGAGGC
CGCCTCGGCCTCTGAGCTATTCCAGAAGTAGTGAGGAGGCTTTTTTGGAGGCCTAGGCTTTTGCAAAAAG
CTCCCCGTGGCACGACAGGTTTCCCGACTGGAAAGCGGGCAGTGAGCGCAACGCAATTAATGTGAGTTAG
CTCACTCATTAGGCACCCCAGGCTTTACACTTTATGCTTCCGGCTCGTATGTTGTGTGGAATTGTGAGCG
GATAACAATTTCACACAGGAAACAGCTATGACATGATTACGAATTTCACAAATAAAGCATTTTTTTCACT
GCATTCTAGTTGTGGTTTGTCCAAACTCATCAATGTATCTTATCATGTCTGGATCAACTGGATAACTCAA
GCTAACCAAAATCATCCCAAACTTCCCACCCCATACCCTATTACCACTGCCAATTACCTGTGGTTTCATT
TACTCTAAACCTGTGATTCCTCTGAATTATTTTCATTTTAAAGAAATTGTATTTGTTAAATATGTACTAC
AAACTTAGTAGT
