>Addgene plasmid #64109 | pHAGE-TO-nmdCas9-3XGFP | addgene partial sequence | sequence record 110339 | CMV-F 5'-CGCAAATGGGCGGTAGGCGTG-3'
GATAGAGATCTCCCTATCAGTGATAGAGATCGTCGACGAGCTCGTTTAGTGAACCGTCAGATCGCCTGGA
GACGCCATCCACGCTGTTTTGACCTCCATAGAAGACACCGGGACCGATCCAGCCTACCGGTTAAGGTGAA
CGCGTGCAGGCTGGCGCCACCATGGCCCCTAAAAAGAAACGCAAGGTCGAATTCGGAAGCGCCGCCTTCA
AGCCCAACCCCATCAACTACATCCTGGGCCTGGCCATCGGCATCGCCAGCGTGGGCTGGGCCATGGTGGA
GATCGACGAGGACGAGAACCCCATCTGCCTGATCGACCTGGGTGTGCGCGTGTTCGAGCGCGCTGAGGTG
CCCAAGACTGGTGACAGTCTGGCTATGGCTCGCCGGCTTGCTCGCTCTGTTCGGCGCCTTACTCGCCGGC
GCGCTCACCGCCTTCTGCGCGCTCGCCGCCTGCTGAAGCGCGAGGGTGTGCTGCAGGCTGCCGACTTCGA
CGAGAACGGCCTGATCAAGAGCCTGCCCAACACTCCTTGGCAGCTGCGCGCTGCCGCTCTGGACCGCAAG
CTGACTCCTCTGGAGTGGAGCGCCGTGCTGCTGCACCTGATCAAGCACCGCGGCTACCTGAGCCAGCGCA
AGAACGAGGGCGAGACCGCC
