>Addgene plasmid #64109 | pHAGE-TO-nmdCas9-3XGFP | addgene partial sequence | sequence record 110531 | WPRE-R 5'-CATAGCGTAAAAGGAGCAACA-3'
TCCAGAGGTTGATTATCTAGATTACCCTACTCGAGTTTGTACAGTTCATCCATACCATGCGTGATGCCCG
CTGCGGTTACGAACTCCAGCAGAACCATATGATCGCGTTTCTCGTTCGGATCTTTAGACAGAACGCTTTG
CGTGCTCAGATAGTGATTGTCTGGCAGCAGAACAGGACCATCACCGATTGGAGTGTTTTGCTGGTAGTGA
TCAGCCAGCTGCACGCTGCCATCCTCCACGTTGTGGCGAATTTTAAAATTCGCTTTAATGCCATTTTTTT
GTTTATCGGCGGTGATGTAAACATTGTGGCTGTTAAAATTGTATTCCAGCTTATGGCCCAGGATATTGCC
GTCTTCTTTAAAGTCAATGCCTTTCAGCTCAATGCGGTTTACCAGGGTATCGCCTTCAAATTTCACTTCC
GCACGCGTTTTGTACGTGCCGTCATCCTTAAAGGAAATCGTGCGTTCCTGCACATAGCCTTCCGGCATGG
CGGACTTGAAGAAGTCATGCTGCTTCATATGGTCCGGATAACGAGCAAAGCACTGAACACCATAAGTCAG
CGTCGTTACCAGAGTCGGCCAAGGTACCGGCAGTTTACCAGTAGTACAGATGAACTTCAGCGTCAGTTTA
CCATTAGTTGCGTCACCTTCACCCTCGCCACGCACGGAAAACTTATGACCGTTGACATCACCATCCAGTT
CCACCAGAATAGGGACGACACCAGTGAACAGCTCTTCGCCTTTACGCATGCTACCATCGATGCTACCTTT
GTACAGTTCATCCATACCATGCGTGATGCCCGCTGCGGTTACGAACTCCAGCAGAACCATATGATCGCGT
TTCTCGTTCGGATCTT
