>Addgene plasmid #64109 | pHAGE-TO-nmdCas9-3XGFP | addgene partial sequence | sequence record 110790 | NMCas9-F 5'-gggcaagagcttcaaggac-3'
CGAGAAGGCCGCCGCCAAGTTCCGCGAGTACTTCCCCAACTTCGTGGGCGAGCCCAAGAGCAAGGACATC
CTGAAGCTGCGCCTGTACGAGCAGCAGCACGGCAAGTGCCTGTACAGCGGCAAGGAGATCAACCTGGGCC
GCCTGAACGAGAAGGGCTACGTGGAGATCGCCGCTGCCCTGCCCTTCAGCCGCACCTGGGACGACAGCTT
CAACAACAAGGTGCTGGTGCTGGGCAGCGAGGCTCAGAACAAGGGCAACCAGACCCCCTACGAGTACTTC
AACGGCAAGGACAACAGCCGCGAGTGGCAGGAGTTCAAGGCCCGCGTGGAGACCAGCCGCTTCCCCCGCA
GCAAGAAGCAGCGCATCCTGCTGCAGAAGTTCGACGAGGACGGCTTCAAGGAGCGCAACCTGAACGACAC
CCGCTACGTGAACCGCTTCCTGTGCCAGTTCGTGGCCGACCGCATGCGCCTGACCGGCAAGGGCAAGAAG
CGCGTGTTCGCCAGCAACGGCCAGATCACCAACCTGCTGCGCGGCTTCTGGGGCCTGCGCAAGGTGCGCG
CCGAGAACGACCGCCACCACGCCCTGGACGCCGTGGTGGTGGCCTGCAGCACCGTGGCCATGCAGCAGAA
GATCACCCGCTTCGTGCGCTACAAGGAGATGAACGCCTTCGACGGTAAAACCATCGACAAGGAGACCGGC
GAGGTGCTGCACCAGAAGACCCACTTCCCCCAGCCCTGGGAGTTCTTCGCCCAGGAGGTGATGATCCGCG
